>Addgene plasmid #158748 | pHCKAn-yibDp-Q-GRFT | addgene full sequence | sequence record 311658 | Addgene NGS Result
GTGCGTAATTGTGCTGATCTCTTATATAGCTGCTCTCATTATCTCTCTACCCTGAAGTGACTCTCTCACC
TGTAAAAATAATATCTCACAGGCTTAATAGTTTCTTAATACAAAGCCTGTAAAACGTCAGGATAACTTCT
GTGTAGGAGGATAATCTATGTCTTTAACCCACCGTAAATTTGGTGGATCCGGTGGTTCACCTTTTAGTGG
ATTATCGTCTATTGCGGTGCGCTCTGGCTCGTACTTAGATGCAATCATCATTGATGGAGTACACCATGGC
GGCTCCGGCGGCAACCTGTCGCCTACTTTCACTTTTGGCAGTGGGGAGTATATTAGCAATATGACCATCC
GCTCGGGTGATTATATTGACAATATCAGCTTTGAGACGAATCAGGGGCGTCGTTTCGGCCCATACGGAGG
GTCGGGTGGTTCGGCTAATACGCTGTCCAATGTAAAGGTAATCCAAATTAATGGCTCCGCTGGCGACTAT
CTTGATTCGTTGGACATTTATTATGAACAATATTGACCAGGCATCAAATAAAACGAAAGGCTCAGTCGAA
AGACTGGGCCTTTCGTTTTATCTGTTGTTTGTCGGTGAACGCTCTCTACTAGAGTCACACTGGCTCACCT
TCGGGTGGGCCTTTCTGCGTTTATAGACGAATTCTCTAGATATCGCTCAATACTGACCATTTAAATCATA
CCTGACCTCCATAGCAGAAAGTCAAAAGCCTCCGACCGGAGGCTTTTGACTTGATCGGCACGTAAGAGGT
TCCAACTTTCACCATAATGAAATAAGATCACTACCGGGCGTATTTTTTGAGTTATCGAGATTTTCAGGAG
CTAAGGAAGCTAAAATGAGCCATATTCAACGGGAAACGTCTTGCTCGAGGCCGCGATTAAATTCCAACAT
GGATGCTGATTTATATGGGTATAAATGGGCTCGCGATAATGTCGGGCAATCAGGTGCGACAATCTATCGA
TTGTATGGGAAGCCCGATGCGCCAGAGTTGTTTCTGAAACATGGCAAAGGTAGCGTTGCCAATGATGTTA
CAGATGAGATGGTCAGGCTAAACTGGCTGACGGAATTTATGCCTCTTCCGACCATCAAGCATTTTATCCG
TACTCCTGATGATGCATGGTTACTCACCACTGCGATCCCAGGGAAAACAGCATTCCAGGTATTAGAAGAA
TATCCTGATTCAGGTGAAAATATTGTTGATGCGCTGGCAGTGTTCCTGCGCCGGTTGCATTCGATTCCTG
TTTGTAATTGTCCTTTTAACGGCGATCGCGTATTTCGTCTCGCTCAGGCGCAATCACGAATGAATAACGG
TTTGGTTGGTGCGAGTGATTTTGATGACGAGCGTAATGGCTGGCCTGTTGAACAAGTCTGGAAAGAAATG
CATAAGCTTTTGCCATTCTCACCGGATTCAGTCGTCACTCATGGTGATTTCTCACTTGATAACCTTATTT
TTGACGAGGGGAAATTAATAGGTTGTATTGATGTTGGACGAGTCGGAATCGCAGACCGATACCAGGATCT
TGCCATCCTATGGAACTGCCTCGGTGAGTTTTCTCCTTCATTACAGAAACGGCTTTTTCAAAAATATGGT
ATTGATAATCCTGATATGAATAAATTGCAGTTTCACTTGATGCTCGATGAGTTTTTCTGAGGGCCCAAAT
GTAATCACCTGGCTCACCTTCGGGTGGGCCTTTCTGCGTTGCTGGCGTTTTTCCATAGGCTCCGCCCCCC
TGACGAGCATCACAAAAATCGATGCTCAAGTCAGAGGTGGCGAAACCCGACAGGACTATAAAGATACCAG
GCGTTTCCCCCTGGAAGCTCCCTCGTGCGCTCTCCTGTTCCGACCCTGCCGCTTACCGGATACCTGTCCG
CCTTTCTCCCTTCGGGAAGCGTGGCGCTTTCTCATAGCTCACGCTGTAGGTATCTCAGTTCGGTGTAGGT
CGTTCGCTCCAAGCTGGGCTGTGTGCACGAACCCCCCGTTCAGCCCGACCGCTGCGCCTTATCCGGTAAC
TATCGTCTTGAGTCCAACCCGGTAAGACACGACTTATCGCCACTGGCAGCAGCCACTGGTAACAGGATTA
GCAGAGCGAGGTATGTAGGCGGTGCTACAGAGTTCTTGAAGTGGTGGCCTAACTACGGCTACACTAGAAG
AACAGTATTTGGTATCTGCGCTCTGCTGAAGCCAGTTACCTCGGAAAAAGAGTTGGTAGCTCTTGATCCG
GCAAACAAACCACCGCTGGTAGCGGTGGTTTTTTTGTTTGCAAGCAGCAGATTACGCGCAGAAAAAAAGG
ATCTCAAGAAGATCCTTTGATTTTCTACCGAAGAAAGGCCCACCCGTGAAGGTGAGCCAGTGAGTTGATT
GCAGTCCAGTTACGCTGGAGTCTGAGGCTCGTCCTGAATGATATCAAGCTTGAATTCGTT
Features (pLannotate 1.2.2; 9 found; start..end, strand, type, name):
    161..523     +  CDS            GRFIN_GRISQ: Experimental evidence at protein level: Swiss-Prot protein existence level 1. Mixed specificity lectin with anti-HIV activity. Binds to HIV envelope glycoproteins, including exterior membrane glycoprotein gp120, and inhibits viral entry into cells. Binding to gp120 is dependent on gp120 being glycosylated, and is inhibited by mannose, glucose and N- acetylglucosamine. From Griffithsia sp. (strain Q66D336) (Red alga).
    535..606     +  terminator     rrnB T1 terminator: transcription terminator T1 from the E. coli rrnB gene
    622..649     +  terminator     T7Te terminator: phage T7 early transcription terminator
    720..751     +  terminator     tonB terminator: bidirectional E. coli tonB-P14 transcription terminator
    752..854     +  promoter       cat promoter: promoter of the E. coli cat gene encoding chloramphenicol acetyltransferase
    855..1668    +  CDS            KanR (fragment): aminoglycoside phosphotransferase; aph(3')-Ia; confers resistance to kanamycin in bacteria or G418 (Geneticin®) in eukaryotes
   1691..1718    +  terminator     T7Te terminator: phage T7 early transcription terminator
   1730..2317    -  rep_origin     ori: high-copy-number ColE1/pMB1/pBR322/pUC origin of replication
   2339..2368    -  terminator     T3Te terminator: phage T3 early transcription terminator
