[The description below was written by a language model from this plasmid's Addgene catalogue record and pLannotate feature annotations shown in this document.]
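Description:
pHCKAn-yibDp-Q-GRFT is a small (about 2.4 kb) bacterial expression plasmid built on the Lucigen pSMART HCKan backbone for producing the antiviral lectin Griffithsin in E. coli. It replicates from a high-copy ColE1/pUC-type origin and is selected with kanamycin through an aph(3')-Ia aminoglycoside phosphotransferase gene, which the annotation places downstream of a cat promoter. As is characteristic of the pSMART design, the functional modules are insulated by transcription terminators: tonB, T7Te and T3Te elements flank the marker and origin. This limits read-through transcription into or out of the cloned insert.

The roughly 655 bp synthetic insert pairs the E. coli yibD promoter with an open reading frame matching Griffithsin from the red alga Griffithsia sp., followed by rrnB T1 and T7Te terminators. The yibD promoter itself is not called out in the automated feature table, but the catalogue record names it as the promoter, and it presumably occupies the unannotated region upstream of the coding sequence. This promoter is induced by low phosphate, so expression switches on as phosphate in the medium is depleted rather than requiring an added chemical inducer. The encoded protein carries the M78Q substitution that defines the "Q-Griffithsin" variant; the record does not state the rationale for the mutation, and no affinity tag is annotated. Griffithsin binds glycosylated viral envelope proteins such as HIV gp120 and blocks viral entry. According to the associated publication title, the plasmid was developed for low-cost, large-scale production of the lectin.
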