Addgene plasmid #158748: pHCKAn-yibDp-Q-GRFT
Purpose: low phosphate yibDp induction of Q-Griffithsin
Depositing lab: Michael Lynch. Depositing organization: Duke University. Publication: Low-Cost, Large-Scale Production of the Anti-viral Lectin Griffithsin. Decker JS, Menacho-Melgar R, Lynch MD. Front Bioeng Biotechnol. 2020 Aug 21;8:1020. doi: 10.3389/fbioe.2020.01020. eCollection 2020. PubMed 32974328.
Backbone
  Vector backbone: pSMART HCKan
  Backbone manufacturer: Lucigen
  Backbone size w/o insert (bp): 1788
  Total vector size (bp): 2443
  Vector type: Bacterial Expression
Growth in bacteria
  Bacterial resistance: Kanamycin, 50 μg/mL
  Growth temperature: 37°C
  Growth strain: DH5alpha
  Copy number: High Copy
Gene/Insert
  Gene/Insert name: yibDp Q-Griffithsin (alt name: yibD Q-GRFT)
  Species: Synthetic
  Insert size (bp): 655
  Mutation: M78Q
  Promoter: yibD
  Cloning method: Unknown
  Sequencing primers: 5′ 5'-CAG TCC AGT TAC GCT GGA GTC; 3′ 5'-GGT CAG GTA TGA TTT AA A TGG TCA GT
Terms and licenses: Academic/Nonprofit Terms; Industry Terms: Not Available to Industry
How to cite: pHCKAn-yibDp-Q-GRFT was a gift from Michael Lynch (Addgene plasmid # 158748 ; http://n2t.net/addgene:158748 ; RRID:Addgene_158748)
